>Addgene plasmid #212493 | pTwist-SARS-CoV-2 Spike-deltaC18 S371F (TTC) S373P (CCA) S375F (TTC) T376A (GCT) | addgene full sequence | sequence record 432812 | Addgene NGS Result
ATGTTTGTGTTCCTCGTTCTCCTGCCCCTCGTTTCTTCCCAATGCGTGAACCTCACAACTAGAACGCAGC
TCCCACCCGCTTACACGAACTCTTTTACTCGTGGAGTATACTATCCCGATAAAGTCTTTAGGTCCAGTGT
CCTTCATTCTACTCAAGACCTTTTCCTGCCATTCTTCTCAAATGTCACCTGGTTCCATGCTATCCACGTT
TCTGGCACCAACGGAACTAAACGATTTGATAATCCCGTCTTGCCATTTAACGATGGCGTATACTTTGCCT
CAACGGAGAAGTCCAACATTATCCGGGGATGGATATTTGGCACCACCCTGGACTCCAAGACACAGTCTCT
CCTCATTGTGAACAACGCCACCAATGTCGTCATCAAAGTCTGTGAATTTCAATTTTGTAACGATCCCTTT
CTCGGGGTTTATTATCATAAGAATAACAAGTCTTGGATGGAGTCAGAGTTCCGCGTTTACAGTTCCGCTA
ACAACTGTACTTTTGAGTACGTTTCCCAACCATTTCTCATGGATCTTGAAGGGAAGCAAGGCAACTTCAA
GAATCTCCGCGAATTTGTGTTTAAGAATATAGACGGCTACTTCAAAATTTATAGCAAGCATACCCCGATA
AATCTGGTTCGGGATCTCCCTCAAGGCTTCTCCGCGTTGGAACCCCTCGTGGACTTGCCGATTGGCATCA
ACATCACCCGGTTCCAAACCCTTCTTGCCCTTCATCGAAGCTACCTCACGCCTGGCGACAGTAGTAGTGG
TTGGACAGCGGGCGCAGCAGCCTACTATGTGGGATATTTGCAACCACGCACCTTTCTTCTCAAATATAAC
GAAAACGGAACAATTACCGATGCCGTAGACTGTGCCCTCGATCCCCTGTCCGAAACTAAATGCACACTCA
AGTCCTTCACAGTTGAGAAAGGCATATACCAAACCAGTAACTTCCGCGTCCAACCCACCGAATCCATTGT
TCGATTCCCTAACATCACCAATTTGTGTCCTTTCGGTGAAGTATTTAATGCCACTCGATTTGCATCAGTT
TATGCCTGGAATCGCAAGCGAATATCAAATTGTGTTGCAGATTATAGTGTCCTGTATAATTTCGCACCAT
TCTTCGCTTTTAAGTGTTATGGGGTCAGCCCTACGAAATTGAATGACTTGTGTTTTACCAACGTTTACGC
AGATTCTTTCGTCATACGCGGCGACGAAGTCCGACAGATTGCACCGGGGCAAACCGGAAAGATAGCAGAC
TATAATTATAAGTTGCCGGATGACTTCACCGGCTGCGTTATAGCATGGAACTCCAATAATCTCGATTCAA
AAGTCGGCGGCAACTATAATTATCTTTACCGCCTGTTTCGCAAGTCAAATCTGAAGCCCTTTGAACGTGA
CATCTCCACCGAAATTTATCAAGCTGGCAGCACCCCATGTAATGGAGTGGAAGGGTTTAACTGTTATTTT
CCCCTTCAATCATACGGATTTCAACCAACAAATGGGGTGGGCTATCAACCATATCGGGTGGTAGTCTTGA
GCTTTGAGCTGCTCCACGCACCGGCTACAGTTTGCGGACCGAAGAAAAGCACTAACCTGGTGAAGAATAA
ATGTGTGAACTTCAACTTTAATGGGCTCACCGGAACAGGGGTGCTGACAGAATCAAACAAGAAATTTCTC
CCTTTTCAACAATTTGGTAGAGACATTGCCGATACCACAGATGCCGTCCGCGATCCGCAAACACTGGAAA
TCCTCGATATAACACCCTGTAGCTTCGGCGGGGTCAGCGTGATAACTCCCGGAACGAACACATCCAACCA
AGTGGCTGTCCTGTATCAAGATGTCAACTGTACCGAAGTCCCTGTGGCGATACACGCCGACCAACTGACA
CCCACCTGGAGAGTCTACTCAACAGGTTCCAATGTCTTTCAAACTAGAGCGGGTTGTCTCATTGGCGCTG
AGCATGTCAATAATTCATACGAATGTGATATTCCTATTGGGGCAGGAATCTGTGCGTCTTATCAAACTCA
AACGAACTCACCACGGCGCGCTCGCTCAGTAGCCAGCCAGTCCATAATCGCCTATACCATGAGTCTCGGG
GCTGAGAACTCCGTGGCTTATTCAAACAATTCCATCGCAATCCCAACTAACTTTACCATTAGCGTTACCA
CGGAAATCTTGCCCGTCAGCATGACTAAGACGAGCGTAGACTGTACGATGTATATCTGTGGGGATTCCAC
CGAGTGTAGCAACCTCTTGCTTCAATACGGGTCTTTCTGTACTCAACTCAACCGAGCATTGACCGGAATT
GCGGTCGAACAAGACAAGAATACCCAAGAGGTGTTCGCACAAGTAAAGCAAATATACAAAACGCCGCCAA
TCAAAGATTTTGGCGGGTTTAATTTTAGCCAAATACTGCCAGACCCATCTAAGCCTTCAAAACGCAGCTT
TATCGAGGATCTGCTGTTCAACAAAGTTACGTTGGCTGACGCGGGTTTCATTAAGCAGTATGGGGATTGT
TTGGGAGACATTGCGGCCCGCGACCTTATCTGTGCTCAAAAATTCAATGGGTTGACAGTTCTGCCCCCTC
TGCTCACTGATGAGATGATTGCACAGTATACATCAGCATTGTTGGCAGGAACCATTACATCCGGCTGGAC
TTTTGGCGCGGGTGCGGCCCTTCAAATACCTTTCGCTATGCAAATGGCTTACAGATTCAATGGGATTGGT
GTCACGCAAAATGTATTGTATGAAAATCAGAAGCTGATCGCTAATCAATTTAACAGCGCGATTGGCAAGA
TCCAAGATTCACTGTCAAGCACAGCGTCCGCCCTCGGCAAACTCCAAGATGTTGTGAATCAAAACGCCCA
GGCCCTGAATACCCTCGTGAAGCAACTGAGTTCTAACTTCGGCGCAATCTCCAGCGTCCTCAACGACATA
TTGTCCAGACTTGATAAGGTGGAAGCCGAGGTGCAAATTGATCGGCTCATCACAGGCAGGCTCCAGTCAC
TCCAAACTTATGTGACACAACAGTTGATCCGGGCTGCTGAGATACGAGCAAGCGCCAACCTGGCCGCCAC
TAAAATGTCAGAGTGCGTGCTCGGGCAGTCCAAACGGGTTGACTTTTGTGGCAAGGGCTATCACTTGATG
TCCTTCCCCCAATCCGCCCCACATGGAGTGGTCTTTCTCCACGTCACTTATGTCCCTGCTCAAGAGAAGA
ACTTTACGACAGCTCCAGCAATCTGTCACGATGGCAAAGCGCACTTTCCCAGGGAAGGCGTTTTCGTCAG
TAATGGCACGCATTGGTTTGTGACCCAAAGGAATTTCTATGAACCCCAAATCATAACCACTGACAATACA
TTTGTCTCAGGCAACTGTGATGTGGTCATTGGGATCGTGAACAACACGGTATATGATCCCCTGCAACCCG
AGTTGGATAGCTTCAAAGAGGAATTGGATAAATACTTTAAGAATCATACTTCACCCGATGTTGATCTCGG
GGACATATCAGGAATAAATGCAAGTGTCGTCAACATTCAGAAAGAGATTGATCGCCTTAATGAGGTCGCC
AAGAACTTGAATGAATCTTTGATCGACTTGCAAGAACTGGGCAAATACGAACAATATATTAAATGGCCCT
GGTACATTTGGTTGGGCTTTATCGCCGGACTTATAGCTATCGTTATGGTCACAATTATGTTGTGCTGTAT
GACTAGCTGTTGTTCCTGCTTGAAAGGATGTTGCAGTTGCGGATCTTGTTGTAAATAAAGGATCCTCTAG
AAGTTGTCTCCTCCTGCACTGACTGACTGATACAATCGATTTCTGGATCCGCAGGCCTAATCAACCTCTG
GATTACAAAATTTGTGAAAGATTGACTGGTATTCTTAACTATGTTGCTCCTTTTACGCTATGTGGATACG
CTGCTTTAATGCCTTTGTATCATGCTATTGCTTCCCGTATGGCTTTCATTTTCTCCTCCTTGTATAAATC
CTGGTTGCTGTCTCTTTATGAGGAGTTGTGGCCCGTTGTCAGGCAACGTGGCGTGGTGTGCACTGTGTTT
GCTGACGCAACCCCCACTGGTTGGGGCATTGCCACCACCTGTCAGCTCCTTTCCGGGACTTTCGCTTTCC
CCCTCCCTATTGCCACGGCGGAACTCATCGCCGCCTGCCTTGCCCGCTGCTGGACAGGGGCTCGGCTGTT
GGGCACTGACAATTCCGTGGTGTTGTCGGGGAAGCTGACGTCCTTTCCATGGCTGCTCGCCTGTGTTGCC
ACCTGGATTCTGCGCGGGACGTCCTTCTGCTACGTCCCTTCGGCCCTCAATCCAGCGGACCTTCCTTCCC
GCGGCCTGCTGCCGGCTCTGCGGCCTCTTCCGCGTCTTCGCCTTCGCCCTCAGACGAGTCGGATCTCCCT
TTGGGCCGCCTCCCCGCCTGTCTAGCTTGACTGACTGAGATACAGCGTACCTTCAGCTCACAGACATGAT
AAGATACATTGATGAGTTTGGACAAACCACAACTAGAATGCAGTGAAAAAAATGCTTTATTTGTGAAATT
TGTGATGCTATTGCTTTATTTGTAACCATTATAAGCTGCAATAAACAAGTTAACAACAACAATTGCATTC
ATTTTATGTTTCAGGTTCAGGGGGAGGTGTGGGAGGTTTTTTAAAGCAAGTAAAACCTCTACAAATGTGG
TATTGGCCCATCTCTATCGGTATCGTAGCATAACCCCTTGGGGCCTCTAAACGGGTCTTGAGGGGTTTTT
TGTGCCCCTCGGGCCGGATTGCTATCTACCGGCATTGGCGCAGAAAAAAATGCCTGATGCGACGCTGCGC
GTCTTATACTCCCACATATGCCAGATTCAGCAACGGATACGGCTTCCCCAACTTGCCCACTTCCATACGT
GTCCTCCTTACCAGAAATTTATCCTTAAGGTCGTCAGCTATCCTGCAGGCGATCTCTCGATTTCGATCAA
GACATTCCTTTAATGGTCTTTTCTGGACACCACTAGGGGTCAGAAGTAGTTCATCAAACTTTCTTCCCTC
CCTAATCTCATTGGTTACCTTGGGCTATCGAAACTTAATTAAGCGATCTGCATCTCAATTAGTCAGCAAC
CATAGTCCCGCCCCTAACTCCGCCCATCCCGCCCCTAACTCCGCCCAGTTCCGCCCATTCTCCGCCCCAT
CGCTGACTAATTTTTTTTATTTATGCAGAGGCCGAGGCCGCCTCGGCCTCTGAGCTATTCCAGAAGTAGT
GAGGAGGCTTTTTTGGAGGCCTAGGCTTTTGCAAAGGAGGTAGCCAACATGATTGAACAAGATGGATTGC
ACGCAGGTTCTCCCGCCGCTTGGGTGGAGAGGCTATTCGGCTATGACTGGGCACAACAGACAATCGGCTG
CTCTGATGCCGCCGTGTTCCGGCTGTCAGCGCAGGGGCGCCCGGTTCTTTTTGTCAAGACCGACCTGTCC
GGTGCCCTGAATGAACTCCAGGACGAGGCAGCGCGGCTATCGTGGCTGGCCACGACGGGCGTTCCTTGCG
CAGCTGTGCTCGACGTTGTCACTGAAGCGGGAAGGGACTGGCTGCTATTGGGCGAAGTGCCGGGGCAGGA
TCTCCTGTCATCTCACCTTGCTCCTGCCGAGAAAGTATCCATCATGGCTGATGCAATGCGGCGGCTGCAT
ACGCTTGATCCGGCTACCTGCCCATTCGACCACCAAGCGAAACATCGCATCGAGCGAGCACGTACTCGGA
TGGAAGCCGGTCTTGTCGATCAGGATGATCTGGACGAAGAGCATCAGGGGCTCGCGCCAGCCGAACTGTT
CGCCAGGCTCAAGGCGCGGATGCCCGACGGCGAGGATCTCGTCGTGACCCACGGCGATGCCTGCTTGCCG
AATATCATGGTGGAAAATGGCCGCTTTTCTGGATTCATCGACTGTGGCCGGCTGGGTGTGGCGGACCGCT
ATCAGGACATAGCGTTGGCTACCCGTGATATTGCTGAAGAGCTTGGCGGCGAATGGGCTGACCGCTTCCT
CGTGCTTTACGGTATCGCCGCTCCCGATTCGCAGCGCATCGCCTTCTATCGCCTTCTTGACGAGTTCTTC
TAGTATGTAAGCCCTGTGCCTTCTAGTTGCCAGCCATCTGTTGTTTGCCCCTCCCCCGTGCCTTCCTTGA
CCCTGGAAGGTGCCACTCCCACTGTCCTTTCCTAATAAAATGAGGAAATTGCATCGCATTGTCTGAGTAG
GTGTCATTCTATTCTGGGGGGTGGGGTGGGGCAGGACAGCAAGGGGGAGGATTGGGAAGACAATAGCAGG
CATGCTGGGGATGCGGTGGGCTCTATGGTTAATTAACCAGTCAAGTCAGCTACTTGGCGAGATCGACTTG
TCTGGGTTTCGACTACGCTCAGAATTGCGTCAGTCAAGTTCGATCTGGTCCTTGCTATTGCACCCGTTCT
CCGATTACGAGTTTCATTTAAATCATGTGAGCAAAAGGCCAGCAAAAGGCCAGGAACCGTAAAAAGGCCG
CGTTGCTGGCGTTTTTCCATAGGCTCCGCCCCCCTGACGAGCATCACAAAAATCGACGCTCAAGTCAGAG
GTGGCGAAACCCGACAGGACTATAAAGATACCAGGCGTTTCCCCCTGGAAGCTCCCTCGTGCGCTCTCCT
GTTCCGACCCTGCCGCTTACCGGATACCTGTCCGCCTTTCTCCCTTCGGGAAGCGTGGCGCTTTCTCATA
GCTCACGCTGTAGGTATCTCAGTTCGGTGTAGGTCGTTCGCTCCAAGCTGGGCTGTGTGCACGAACCCCC
CGTTCAGCCCGACCGCTGCGCCTTATCCGGTAACTATCGTCTTGAGTCCAACCCGGTAAGACACGACTTA
TCGCCACTGGCAGCAGCCACTGGTAACAGGATTAGCAGAGCGAGGTATGTAGGCGGTGCTACAGAGTTCT
TGAAGTGGTGGCCTAACTACGGCTACACTAGAAGAACAGTATTTGGTATCTGCGCTCTGCTGAAGCCAGT
TACCTTCGGAAAAAGAGTTGGTAGCTCTTGATCCGGCAAACAAACCACCGCTGGTAGCGGTGGTTTTTTT
GTTTGCAAGCAGCAGATTACGCGCAGAAAAAAAGGATCTCAAGAAGATCCTTTGATCTTTTCTACGGGGT
CTGACGCTCAGTGGAACGAAAACTCACGTTAAGGGATTTTGGTCATGAGATTATCAAAAAGGATCTTCAC
CTAGATCCTTTTAAATTAAAAATGAAGTTTTAAATCAATCTAAAGTATATATGAGTAAACTTGGTCTGAC
AGTTACCAATGCTTAATCAGTGAGGCACCTATCTCAGCGATCTGTCTATTTCGTTCATCCATAGTTGCAT
TTAAATTTCCGAACTCTCCAAGGCCCTCGTCGGAAAATCTTCAAACCTTTCGTCCGATCCATCTTGCAGG
CTACCTCTCGAACGAACTATCGCAAGTCTCTTGGCCGGCCTTGCGCCTTGGCTATTGCTTGGCAGCGCCT
ATCGCCAGGTATTACTCCAATCCCGAATATCCGAGATCGGGATCACCCGAGAGAAGTTCAACCTACATCC
TCAATCCCGATCTATCCGAGATCCGAGGAATATCGAAATCGGGGCGCGCCTGGTGTACCGAGAACGATCC
TCTCAGTGCGAGTCTCGACGATCCATATCGTTGCTTGGCAGTCAGCCAGTCGGAATCCAGCTTGGGACCC
AGGAAGTCCAATCGTCAGATATTGTACTCAAGCCTGGTCACGGCAGCGTACCGATCTGTTTAAACCTAGA
TATTGATAGTCTGATCGGTCAACGTATAATCGAGTCCTAGCTTTTGCAAACATCTATCAAGAGACAGGAT
CAGCAGGAGGCTTTCGCATGAGTATTCAACATTTCCGTGTCGCCCTTATTCCCTTTTTTGCGGCATTTTG
CCTTCCTGTTTTTGCTCACCCAGAAACGCTGGTGAAAGTAAAAGATGCTGAAGATCAGTTGGGTGCGCGA
GTGGGTTACATCGAACTGGATCTCAACAGCGGTAAGATCCTTGAGAGTTTTCGCCCCGAAGAACGCTTTC
CAATGATGAGCACTTTTAAAGTTCTGCTATGTGGCGCGGTATTATCCCGTATTGACGCCGGGCAAGAGCA
ACTCGGTCGCCGCATACACTATTCTCAGAATGACTTGGTTGAGTATTCACCAGTCACAGAAAAGCATCTT
ACGGATGGCATGACAGTAAGAGAATTATGCAGTGCTGCCATAACCATGAGTGATAACACTGCGGCCAACT
TACTTCTGACAACGATTGGAGGACCGAAGGAGCTAACCGCTTTTTTGCACAACATGGGGGATCATGTAAC
TCGCCTTGATCGTTGGGAACCGGAGCTGAATGAAGCCATACCAAACGACGAGCGTGACACCACGATGCCT
GTAGCAATGGCAACAACCTTGCGTAAACTATTAACTGGCGAACTACTTACTCTAGCTTCCCGGCAACAGT
TGATAGACTGGATGGAGGCGGATAAAGTTGCAGGACCACTTCTGCGCTCGGCCCTTCCGGCTGGCTGGTT
TATTGCTGATAAATCTGGAGCCGGTGAGCGTGGGTCTCGCGGTATCATTGCAGCACTGGGGCCAGATGGT
AAGCCCTCCCGTATCGTAGTTATCTACACGACGGGGAGTCAGGCAACTATGGATGAACGAAATAGACAGA
TCGCTGAGATAGGTGCCTCACTGATTAAGCATTGGTAACCGATTCTAGGTGCATTGGCGCAGAAAAAAAT
GCCTGATGCGACGCTGCGCGTCTTATACTCCCACATATGCCAGATTCAGCAACGGATACGGCTTCCCCAA
CTTGCCCACTTCCATACGTGTCCTCCTTACCAGAAATTTATCCTTAAGATCCCGAATCGTTTAAACTCGA
CTCTGGCTCTATCGAATCTCCGTCGTTTCGAGCTTACGCGAACAGCCGTGGCGCTCATTTGCTCGTCGGG
CATCGAATCTCGTCAGCTATCGTCAGCTTACCTTTTTGGCAGCGATCGCGGCTCCCGACATCTTGGACCA
TTAGCTCCACAGGTATCTTCTTCCCTCTAGTGGTCATAACAGCAGCTTCAGCTACCTCTCAATTCAAAAA
ACCCCTCAAGACCCGTTTAGAGGCCCCAAGGGGTTATGCTATCAATCGTTGCGTTACACACACAAAAAAC
CAACACACATCCATCTTCGATGGATAGCGATTTTATTATCTAACTGCTGATCGAGTGTAGCCAGATCTAG
TAATCAATTACGGGGTCATTAGTTCATAGCCCATATATGGAGTTCCGCGTTACATAACTTACGGTAAATG
GCCCGCCTGGCTGACCGCCCAACGACCCCCGCCCATTGACGTCAATAATGACGTATGTTCCCATAGTAAC
GCCAATAGGGACTTTCCATTGACGTCAATGGGTGGAGTATTTACGGTAAACTGCCCACTTGGCAGTACAT
CAAGTGTATCATATGCCAAGTACGCCCCCTATTGACGTCAATGACGGTAAATGGCCCGCCTGGCATTATG
CCCAGTACATGACCTTATGGGACTTTCCTACTTGGCAGTACATCTACGTATTAGTCATCGCTATTACCAT
GCTGATGCGGTTTTGGCAGTACATCAATGGGCGTGGATAGCGGTTTGACTCACGGGGATTTCCAAGTCTC
CACCCCATTGACGTCAATGGGAGTTTGTTTTGGCACCAAAATCAACGGGACTTTCCAAAATGTCGTAACA
ACTCCGCCCCATTGACGCAAATGGGCGGTAGGCGTGTACGGTGGGAGGTCTATATAAGCAGAGCTGGTTT
AGTGAACCGTCAGATCGCCTGGAGACGCCATCCACGCTGTTTTGACCTCCATAGAAGACACCGGGACCGA
TCCAGCCTCCCCTCGAAGCTTACATGTGGTACCGAGCTCGGATCCTGAGAACTTCAGGGTGAGTCTATGG
GACCCTTGATGTTTTCTTTCCCCTTCTTTTCTATGGTTAAGTTCATGTCATAGGAAGGGGAGAAGTAACA
GGGTACACATATTGACCAAATCAGGGTAATTTTGCATTTGTAATTTTAAAAAATGCTTTCTTCTTTTAAT
ATACTTTTTTGTTTATCTTATTTCTAATACTTTCCCTAATCTCTTTCTTTCAGGGCAATAATGATACAAT
GTATCATGCCTCTTTGCACCATTCTAAAGAATAACAGTGATAATTTCTGGGTTAAGGCAATAGCAATATT
TCTGCATATAAATATTTCTGCATATAAATTGTAACTGATGTAAGAGGTTTCATATTGCTAATAGCAGCTA
CAATCCAGCTACCATTCTGCTTTTATTTTATGGTTGGGATAAGGCTGGATTATTCTGAGTCCAAGCTAGG
CCCTTTTGCTAATCATGTTCATACCTCTTATCTTCCTCCCACAGCTCCTGGGCAACGTGCTGGTCTGTGT
GCTGGCCCATCACTTTGGCAAAGGCGGCCGCC
Features (pLannotate 1.2.2; 21 found; start..end, strand, type, name):
      1..3765    +  CDS            S: SPIKE_SARS2 - Experimental evidence at protein level: Swiss-Prot protein existence level 1. [Spike glycoprotein]: May down-regulate host tetherin (BST2) by lysosomal degradation, thereby counteracting its antiviral activity. From Severe acute respiratory syndrome coronavirus 2 (2019-nCoV) (SARS-CoV-2).
   3839..4427    +  misc_feature   WPRE: woodchuck hepatitis virus posttranscriptional regulatory element
   4480..4601    -  polyA_signal   SV40 poly(A) signal: SV40 polyadenylation signal
   4624..4693    -  CDS            large T antigen (fragment): large T antigen from SV40 (simian virus 40)
   4716..4762    +  terminator     T7 terminator: transcription terminator for bacteriophage T7 RNA polymerase
   4792..4928    +  terminator     rrnG terminator: transcription terminator from the E. coli ribosomal RNA rrnG operon (Albrechtsen et al., 1991)
   4973..5044    +  misc_feature   3' β-globin insulator: insulator downstream of the human β-globin locus (Farrell et al., 2002)
   5089..5285    +  promoter       SV40 promoter: SV40 early promoter
   5299..6090    +  CDS            neo: KKA2_KLEPN - Also known as kan, nptII. Experimental evidence at protein level: Swiss-Prot protein existence level 1. Resistance to kanamycin, neomycin, paromomycin, ribostamycin, butirosin and gentamicin B. From Klebsiella pneumoniae.
   6104..6328    +  polyA_signal   bGH poly(A) signal: bovine growth hormone polyadenylation signal
   6524..7112    -  rep_origin     ori: high-copy-number ColE1/pMB1/pBR322/pUC origin of replication
   7284..7348    -  CDS            bla(M) (fragment): β-lactamase lacking the signal sequence; bla(M); allows cytosolic expression of β-lactamase
   7858..8718    +  CDS            AmpR: β-lactamase; bla; confers resistance to ampicillin, carbenicillin, and related antibiotics
   8731..8867    +  terminator     rrnG terminator: transcription terminator from the E. coli ribosomal RNA rrnG operon (Albrechtsen et al., 1991)
   9019..9090    +  misc_feature   5' β-globin insulator: insulator upstream of the human β-globin locus (Farrell et al., 2002)
   9095..9141    -  terminator     T7 terminator: transcription terminator for bacteriophage T7 RNA polymerase
   9159..9207    -  polyA_signal   poly(A) signal: synthetic polyadenylation signal
   9288..9591    +  enhancer       CMV enhancer: human cytomegalovirus immediate early enhancer
   9664..9681    -  promoter       CMV promoter (fragment): human cytomegalovirus (CMV) immediate early promoter
   9744..9795    +  promoter       CMVd2 promoter: truncated human cytomegalovirus (CMV) immediate early promoter that yields moderately reduced expression relative to the full-length promoter
   9929..10404   +  intron         β-globin intron: internally truncated intron from human β-globin
