[The description below was written by a language model from this plasmid's Addgene catalogue record and pLannotate feature annotations shown in this document.]
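Description:
pTwist-SARS-CoV-2 Spike-deltaC18 S371F S373P S375F T376A is a mammalian expression plasmid of about 10.5 kb, built on the Twist pTwist-CMV-BetaGlobin-WPRE-Neo backbone. It encodes a SARS-CoV-2 spike glycoprotein intended for pseudovirus production. In bacteria it replicates from a high-copy ColE1/pUC-type origin and is selected with ampicillin through the AmpR β-lactamase gene. A separate cassette, consisting of the SV40 early promoter, neo and the bGH polyadenylation signal, provides a neomycin/G418-type selectable marker for mammalian cells.

The spike open reading frame carries four substitutions in the receptor-binding domain region (S371F, S373P, S375F and T376A), and the plasmid name specifies the codons used for each. The "deltaC18" designation indicates removal of the C-terminal 18 residues of the cytoplasmic tail, a truncation commonly used to improve spike incorporation into pseudotyped particles. The annotated coding length of 3,765 nt is consistent with a slightly shortened spike.

The catalogue lists the promoter as CAG, but the feature table shows a CMV enhancer, CMV promoter elements and a truncated human β-globin intron upstream of the gene. That arrangement matches the backbone name, so the promoter assignment is best regarded as CMV-based with some inconsistency in the record. Downstream, a WPRE boosts transcript stability and expression, and an SV40 poly(A) signal is annotated after it, although on the opposite strand. β-globin insulator fragments and bacterial and T7 terminators flank the expression unit to isolate it from neighbouring transcription.

The plasmid is typically co-transfected with packaging and reporter constructs to produce spike-pseudotyped particles. According to the associated study, such particles were used to examine how spike mutations contribute to escape from vaccine-induced antibody neutralisation.
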