Addgene plasmid #212493: pTwist-SARS-CoV-2 Spike-deltaC18 S371F (TTC) S373P (CCA) S375F (TTC) T376A (GCT)
Purpose: Encodes SARS-CoV-2 spike S371F, S373P, S375F, T376A for pseudovirus production
Depositing lab: Alejandro Balazs. Depositing organization: Massachusetts General Hospital. Publication: Ongoing evolution of SARS-CoV-2 drives escape from mRNA vaccine-induced humoral immunity. Roederer AL, Cao Y, Denis KS, Sheehan ML, Li CJ, Lam EC, Gregory DJ, Poznansky MC, Iafrate AJ, Canaday DH, Gravenstein S, Garcia-Beltran WF, Balazs AB. medRxiv [Preprint]. 2024 Mar 7:2024.03.05.24303815. doi: 10.1101/2024.03.05.24303815. PubMed 38496628.
Backbone
  Vector backbone: pTwist-CMV-BetaGlobin-WPRE-Neo
  Backbone manufacturer: Twist
  Vector type: Mammalian Expression
Growth in bacteria
  Bacterial resistance: Ampicillin, 100 μg/mL
  Growth temperature: 37°C
  Growth strain: DH5alpha
  Copy number: High Copy
Gene/Insert
  Gene/Insert name: SARS-CoV-2 Spike S371F, S373P, S375F, T376A
  Species: Severe acute respiratory syndrome coronavirus 2
  Mutation: S371F, S373P, S375F, T376A
  Entrez Gene: S (a.k.a. GU280_gp02, spike glycoprotein)
  Promoter: CAG
  Cloning method: Ligation Independent Cloning
Terms and licenses: Academic/Nonprofit Terms; Industry Terms: Not Available to Industry
Depositor comments: Please visit https://www.medrxiv.org/content/10.1101/2024.03.05.24303815v1 for medRxiv preprint.
How to cite: pTwist-SARS-CoV-2 Spike-deltaC18 S371F (TTC) S373P (CCA) S375F (TTC) T376A (GCT) was a gift from Alejandro Balazs (Addgene plasmid # 212493 ; http://n2t.net/addgene:212493 ; RRID:Addgene_212493)
